>Addgene plasmid #215493 | pDB5226 | addgene full sequence | sequence record 425213 | Addgene NGS Result
TCGCGCGTTTCGGTGATGACGGTGAAAACCTCTGACACATGCAGCTCCCGGAGACGGTCACAGCTTGTCT
GTAAGCGGATGCCGGGAGCAGACAAGCCCGTCAGGGCGCGTCAGCGGGTGTTGGCGGGTGTCGGGGCTGG
CTTAACTATGCGGCATCAGAGCAGATTGTACTGAGAGTGCACCATAACCGGGAGAATCCTGAATAATGTG
CTGTGAAGCAGTTGAAAGAAAATTAAAGAACCCAATATAATATGCTATAAAGCAATCAAAAAATAATAGT
AAGAAACCCAAATAAAACCCCGTTGACCATGTTCCCAATTAAATTAACGCATATTAATGCAAAAAATGCA
ATATTAAGACTAGTTATTAAACCGATAATTAGTCTTCAATTATTAAAAGATGTAGTTGATTTGTATTATC
TTTCAATTGCTAATTCTAAATATATTGGAGAATTCAATGAGTTTATGCATTGAAGTTTAAGATAACATTG
GCGCTGATTGCAGCAAAAGTAATCACGCATATAGCTGTAGGACCAAAACGATCATCATATCGGACCGCAT
TATGTTTAGCGGCCGCTAAACGTTGCTTTATATATGGATAACGACATATACATTTATTTCTTGAAAAAAT
AGCAAAGCTATATTGATTTTAGCGTATGCTGCTTTAAAGTTGCATTTCACAATGCTTGGAAATGTAACGA
TGACAGAATTAATACGATGCAAAACTCAAATAATAAACTGCGCACTAACTCACTACAATAAACAACTTTG
AAAAAAAGATTCGTTTTTTCAACATTTACCATCTCATTAAGCTGAGCTGCCAAGGTATATACATACTTCA
TCGAATATGAGCGAAAAACAGGTTGTAGGGATCCTTGGAGGTGGTCAATTGGGCCGAATGATGGTAGAGG
CAGCCCATCGCTTAAACATCAAATGCATCATCTTGGATGCAGCAAATTCTCCTGCCAAACAAATTGATGG
AGGACGTGAGCACATTGATGCATCATTTACTGACCCCGATGCAATTGTTGAACTGTCTAAGAAGTGCACG
TTATTAACAACTGAAATTGAGCATATTAACACTGATGCCTTGGCAGCCGTTACGAAATCTGTTGCTGTTG
AACCCTCTCCTGCAACTCTGCGATGCATTCAAGACAAATATCTTCAAAAACAGCATTTACAGGTTTTTAA
GATTGCACTTCCTGAATTTTGCGATGCACCTGACCAGGAAAGTGTTGAAAAAGCAGGCCAAGAGTTTGGT
TATCCTTTTGTACTGAAAAGTAAAACATTGGCTTACGACGGTCGTGGAAATTACGTTGTTCATCAACCAT
CTGAGATTCCTACTGCCATCAAAGCACTTGGTGATCGTCCGCTTTATGTTGAAAAGTTCGTTCCTTTCTC
CATGGAAATTGCAGTGATGGTAGTACGCAGTTTAGACGGAAAAGTTTATGCTTATCCTACAACTGAGACC
ATTCAAAAGGATAATGTTTGTCATTTAGTATATGCCCCTGCTCGTCTTCCCTTCTCAATTCAACAGCGTG
CTCAAACCCTTGCCATGGATGCGGTGCGCACTTTTGAAGGCGCTGGTATATATGGTGTAGAGATGTTTGT
TTTGCAAGATGGTGAGACCATTTTACTCAACGAAATTGCTCCTCGGCCTCACAATTCAGGTCACTACACC
ATTGAAGCTTGCCCAACTTCTCAGTTTGAAGCTCACTTACGGGCCATATGTGGTCTTCCTTTCAGCGAAA
TCAACACCCAACTCTCGACTTCCACAACTCATGCGTTGATGGTAAATATTTTAGGTACTGATGATCCTGA
TTATGTTTCAAAGATCGCTAAACGTTCTCTGTCCATTCCCGGTGCAACTTTGCATCTTTATGGTAAAGCT
GAATCTAGAAAGGGTCGCAAGATGGGACACGTTACCATCATTTCTGATTCACCTCAAGAATGTGAACGTA
GGTATCAGATGCTTCTTGACGTCAAAGATCCTGTCGAATCACCTGTTGTTGGTATTATCATGGGTTCGGA
TTCTGATTTAAGCAAGATGAAAGATGCTGCCGTCATTTTAGATGAATTCAAGGTGCCTTACGAACTTACT
ATTGTTTCAGCTCACCGCACACCAGATCGCATGGTTACTTATGCTCGTACCGCAGCTTCAAGAGGGTTGC
GTGTGATTATTGCTGGTGCTGGTGGTGCCGCTCATTTGCCTGGTATGGTTGCTGCAATGACACCTCTTCC
AGTAATCGGCGTTCCTGTAAAAGGAAGCACTCTTGACGGAGTTGACTCTCTTCACTCTATTGTTCAGATG
CCTCGAGGTGTCCCTGTCGCCACTGTTGCTATCAATAATAGCCAAAATGCCGGTATTTTAGCCTGTCGTA
TACTTGCTACATTTCAACCCTCCCTTTTGGCTGCTATGGAGAGCTTTATGGACAATATGAAAGAGATTGT
TTTAGAAAAGGCTGATAAATTAGAAAAAGTTGGTTGGAAAAATTATTCTGCATAGGCGACCATAGACATA
ACTGTTAAATGATTTTGCTTGCTTTTTGTTTTAAATAATATTTTATTTTGAAATTCTAGATTGTAAAATG
TATTCTAAAAAGTGATTAAAAATTAAAAATAAAAACCCCCCGAATAATGTGCTGCGACGCAGCTAGGGCG
GTGTGAAATACCGCACAGATGCGTAAGGAGAAAATACCGCATCAGGAAATTGTAAGCGTTAATATTTTGT
TAAAATTCGCGTTAAATTTTTGTTAAATCAGCTCATTTTTTAACCAATAGGCCGAAATCGGCAAAATCCC
TTATAAATCAAAAGAATAGACCGAGATAGGGT
[37 nt withheld, positions 2833-2869]
AAAGAACGTGGACTCCAACGTCAAAGG
[49 nt withheld, positions 2897-2945]
T
[91 nt withheld, positions 2947-3037]
G
[124 nt withheld, positions 3039-3162]
CCATTCGCCATTCAGGCTGCGCAACTGTTGGGAAGGGCGATCGGTGCGGGCCTCTTCGCTATTACGCCAG
CTGGCGAAAGGGGGATGTGCTGCAAGGCGATTAAGTTGGGTAACGCCAGGGTTTTCCCAGTCACGACGTT
GTAAAACGACGGCCAGTGAGCGCGCGTAATACGACTCACTATAGGGCGAATTGGGTACCGGGCCCGATCA
GAAAATTATCGCCATAAAAGACAGAATAAGTCATCAGCGGTTGTTTCATTTCCTATATTTTTTTTTTATT
TTTTTATTTTTTAATAAGGGAAAATTTAACGTCTAAGGATACAGAAGATTGTTAGCACATTAAAGTAATA
AAGGCTTAAGTAGTAAGTGCCTTAGCATGTTATTGTATTTCAAAGGACATAATCTAAAATAATAACAATA
TCATTTCTCACAAGTTATTCAATTTTCTTTTTTTTTTCTAATAATATCAAGAATGTATTATTTGTTTGAC
ATAAGTCAACTAATTTATTTAATATGCTGGATTAATCTTGCAGACATGTAAATTAACAAGTTTTAGTCAA
ATAACGTTGAAGTTTCAATGAACTCAAATAATTTCTCTTTTTTTTTATATAACCATAATCTGATTTATAT
TTTCCGCAGGGATCAACTGAAGTTATGACATTTGGATTGGATCACTTATAACCTTGGTCGCCAAATAATA
CAAAAATCAGCGTTATAAAACAAAGAAGGTTTTTGTTAAGAAATTAATCCTCTTTCTTGATAAGAAAGTT
GAACCGAAATTGCAGATACTGATATATGAAAATAATACCCACAATTTTGGGAATAGCGCAAGCCTCAATT
TAAACAATAGGTGAGGACACATGATAATGACCTCAATGATTGTTAGAAGAAAAGAGCCTCATTACAAAAT
CGAAAAATGAATGGTTGGGTACAAGTTTCCAAAACATGGTAAAGTGGACTTTGCGTATGAGACGTAAATA
GAAAAAAACACTTGTTATATGTTTTCTAGAATTATTGTTGTCTCTTTATGGTTGGATGATGCAAAATAGT
AATTTCGGTTAGTTGCTGTAAAACACCACGAGACAAATAGATATGGATATTTATTAAATCAGGAAAAACG
TAACTCTCGGCTACTGGATGGTTCAGTCACCCAACGATTACTGGGGAGAGAAAACAGGGCAAAAGCAAAG
CTTAAAGGAATCCGATTGTCATTCGGCAATGTGCAGCGAAACTAAAAACCGGATAATGGACCTGTTAATC
GAAACATTGAAGATAAAGGAAGAGGAATCCTGGCATATCATCAATTGAATAAGTTGAATTAATTATTTCA
ATCTCATTCTCACTTTCTGACTTATAGTCGCTTTGTTAAAGCTAGCATGATGAACCGTGCGTACTCTTTA
AGAAACAGCCGTGCCCCTACGGCCTCACAATTGTTAAACCCCCCTCCTCCCTCCTCTTCCACTCGTAGTG
GTCGTTTGTTTGCCCCCTTGAGTCATACCATGCGTATCAACCACGCTGCCACCTTCACCCCTGACTTGGC
TAAGCGTTTGGCTGTCTTGGTCAAGATGGAAAAGAACGTGATGCGCAGTATGGAGGTCACCATCCGTGGC
CGTCGTGATTGTGCTCGCCAACTTTCCTACTGGGGTGAGGACTGCGATGACGATATCAGCGACGTCACCG
ACAAATTGGGTGTCTTGTTTTACGAGATGGCCGAGTTGGAGAACTACTTGATCGATCGTTATGACCAATA
CCGTATGACGTTGAAGTCCATCCGTAACATCGAGTCCTCTGTCCAACCCTCTCGTGAGAAGAAGCAAAAG
CTCTTGGATCAAATCTATGCTCTTAAGCATAAGGATCCTGAATCCCCTCGCTTGGTCACCATGGAGCAAG
AGCTTGTTCGTGAGGAGGCTGCCTGTTTGGTTGCCGAGGCTCAACTTTCCAACACCACCCGTGAAAAGTT
CAAGCAAGCCATGACCTTCAACTTGGATGCCCTCCACGAGCATGCCGAGAAGCTCAACCTCATTGCCACC
TATGGCAGACATTTGTTGAACTTGATTGACGACACCCCCGTCACTCCCGGTGAGGCTCGTCCTGCCTACG
ATGGTTATGAGACTTCCCGCCAAATCGTCATGGATGCTGAGCACGCCTTGAGCTCTTGGGTTCCCAGCCA
ACCCGCCGTCAACTTTGTCAAGCCTCAAATCGAGGATGATGCCCAAAGTGACGCTCGTTCCTGGAACGAG
TATGAGGCTCAAGGTGAGCCCGTCCCCGTTGAGCAAGTCACCCACTTACAAGACGACGTTCAATCCGACA
CTAGCGAGATCATTGAGAACGAGCCTGGCATGCACCCTCATGTCCATGCTGAGCGTATGTCTCGCATTGC
TTCTGAGTCTAGCGATGCCGTTCCTCAGCAAACCGCCGTCCAGGTTGCTGCTAGCATGGTGAGCAAGGGC
GAGGAGGATAACATGGCCATCATCAAGGAGTTCATGCGCTTCAAGGTGCACATGGAGGGCTCCGTGAACG
GCCACGAGTTCGAGATCGAGGGCGAGGGCGAGGGCCGCCCCTACGAGGGCACCCAGACCGCCAAGCTGAA
GGTGACCAAGGGTGGCCCCCTGCCCTTCGCCTGGGACATCCTGTCCCCTCAGTTCATGTACGGCTCCAAG
GCCTACGTGAAGCACCCCGCCGACATCCCCGACTACTTGAAGCTGTCCTTCCCCGAGGGCTTCAAGTGGG
AGCGCGTGATGAACTTCGAGGACGGCGGCGTGGTGACCGTGACCCAGGACTCCTCCCTGCAGGACGGCGA
GTTCATCTACAAGGTGAAGCTGCGCGGCACCAACTTCCCCTCCGACGGCCCCGTAATGCAGAAGAAGACC
ATGGGCTGGGAGGCCTCCTCCGAGCGGATGTACCCCGAGGACGGCGCCCTGAAGGGCGAGATCAAGCAGA
GGCTGAAGCTGAAGGACGGCGGCCACTACGACGCTGAGGTCAAGACCACCTACAAGGCCAAGAAGCCCGT
GCAGCTGCCCGGCGCCTACAACGTCAACATCAAGTTGGACATCACCTCCCACAACGAGGACTACACCATC
GTGGAACAGTACGAACGCGCCGAGGGCCGCCACTCCACCGGCGGCATGGACGAGCTGTACAAGAGATCTT
AACGCGCCACTTCTAAATAAGCGAATTTCTTATGATTTATGATTTTTATTATTAAATAAGTTATAAAAAA
AATAAGTGTATACAAATTTTAAAGTGACTCTTAGGTTTTAAAACGAAAATTCTTATTCTTGAGTAACTCT
TTCCTGTAGGTCAGGTTGCTTTCTCAGGTATAGTATGAGGTCGCTCTTATTGACCACACCTCTACCGGCA
GATCCGCTAGGGATAACAGGGTAATATGTTTAGCTTGCCTCGTCCCCGCCGGGTCACCCGGCCAGCGACA
TGGAGGCCCAGAATACCCTCCTTGACAGTCTTGACGTGCGCAGCTCAGGGGCATGATGTGACTGTCGCCC
GTACATTTAGCCCATACATCCCCATGTATAATCATTTGCATCCATACATTTTGATGGCCGCACGGCGCGA
AGCAAAAATTACGGCTCCTCGCTGCGGACCTGCGAGCAGGGAAACGCTCCCCTCACAGACGCGTTGAATT
GTCCCCACGCCGCGCCCCTGTAGAGAAATATAAAAGGTTAGGATTTGCCACTGAGGTTCTTCTTTCATAT
ACTTCCTTTTAAAATCTTGCTAGGATACAGTTCTCACATCACATCCGAACATAAACAACCATGGGTAAAA
AGCCTGAACTCACCGCGACGTCTGTCGAGAAGTTTCTGATCGAAAAGTTCGACAGCGTCTCCGACCTGAT
GCGGCTCTCGGAGGGCGAAGAATCTCGTGCTTTCAGCTTCGATGTAGGAGGGCGTGGATATGTCCTGCGG
GTAAATAGCTGCGCCGATGGTTTCTACAAAGATCGTTATGTTTATCGGCACTTTGCATCGGCCGCGCTCC
CGATTCCGGAAGTGCTTGACATTGGGGAATTCAGCGAGAGCCTGACCTATTGCATCTCCCGCCGTGCACA
GGGTGTCACGTTGCAAGACCTGCCTGAAACCGAACTGCCCGCTGTTCTGCAGCCGGTCGCGGAGGCCATG
GATGCGATCGCTGCGGCCGATCTTAGCCAGACGAGCGGGTTCGGCCCATTCGGACCGCAAGGAATCGGTC
AATACACTACATGGCGTGATTTCATATGCGCGATTGCTGATCCCCATGTGTATCACTGGCAAACTGTGAT
GGACGACACCGTCGGTGCGTCCGTCGCGCAGGCTCTCGATGAGCTGATGCTTTGGGCCGAGGACTGCCCC
GAAGTCCGGCACCTCGTGCACGCGGATTTCGGCTCCAACAATGTCCTGACGGACAATGGCCGCATAACAG
CGGTCATTGACTGGAGCGAGGCGATGTTCGGGGATTCCCAATACGAGGTCGCCAACATCTTCTTCTGGAG
GCCGTGGTTGGCTTGTATGGAGCAGCAGACGCGCTACTTCGAGCGGAGGCATCCGGAGCTTGCAGGATCG
CCGCGGCTCCGGGCGTATATGCTCCGCATTGGTCTTGACCAACTCTATCAGAGCTTGGTTGACGGCAATT
TCGATGATGCAGCTTGGGCGCAGGGTCGATGCGACGCAATCGTCCGATCCGGAGCCGGGACTGTCGGGCG
TACACAAATCGCCCGCAGAAGCGCGGCCGTCTGGACCGATGGCTGTGTAGAAGTACTCGCCGATAGTGGA
AACCGACGCCCCAGCACTCGTCCGAGGGCAAAGGAATAATCAGTACTGACAATAAAAAGATTCTTGTTTT
CAAGAACTTGTCATTTGTATAGTTTTTTTATATTGTAGTTGTTCTATTTTAATCAAATGTTAGCGTGATT
TATATTTTTTTTCGCCTCGACATCATCTGCCCAGATGCGAAGTTAAGTGCGCAGAAAGTAATATCATGCG
TCAATCGTATGTGAATGCTGGTCGCTATACTGCTGTCGATTCGATACTAACGCCGCCATCCACCTGCAGG
TAATCACGTGCCAGCTTTTGTTCCCTTTAGTGAGGGTTAATTGCGCGCTTGGCGTAATCATGGTCATAGC
TGTTTCCTGTGTGAAATTGTTATCCGCTCACAATTCCACACAACATACGAGCCGGAAGCATAAAGTGTAA
AGCCTGGGGTGCCTAATGAGTGAGCTAACTCACATTAATTGCGTTGCGCTCACTGCCCGCTTTCCAGTCG
GGAAACCTGTCGTGCCAGCTGCATTAATGAATCGGCCAACGCGCGGGGAGAGGCGGTTTGCGTATTGGGC
GCTCTTCCGCTTCCTCGCTCACTGACTCGCTGCGCTCGGTCGTTCGGCTGCGGCGAGCGGTATCAGCTCA
CTCAAAGGCGGTAATACGGTTATCCACAGAATCAGGGGATAACGCAGGAAAGAACATGTGAGCAAAAGGC
CAGCAAAAGGCCAGGAACCGTAAAAAGGCCGCGTTGCTGGCGTTTTTCCATAGGCTCCGCCCCCCTGACG
AGCATCACAAAAATCGACGCTCAAGTCAGAGGTGGCGAAACCCGACAGGACTATAAAGATACCAGGCGTT
TCCCCCTGGAAGCTCCCTCGTGCGCTCTCCTGTTCCGACCCTGCCGCTTACCGGATACCTGTCCGCCTTT
CTCCCTTCGGGAAGCGTGGCGCTTTCTCATAGCTCACGCTGTAGGTATCTCAGTTCGGTGTAGGTCGTTC
GCTCCAAGCTGGGCTGTGTGCACGAACCCCCCGTTCAGCCCGACCGCTGCGCCTTATCCGGTAACTATCG
TCTTGAGTCCAACCCGGTAAGACACGACTTATCGCCACTGGCAGCAGCCACTGGTAACAGGATTAGCAGA
GCGAGGTATGTAGGCGGTGCTACAGAGTTCTTGAAGTGGTGGCCTAACTACGGCTACACTAGAAGAACAG
TATTTGGTATCTGCGCTCTGCTGAAGCCAGTTACCTTCGGAAAAAGAGTTGGTAGCTCTTGATCCGGCAA
ACAAACCACCGCTGGTAGCGGTGGTTTTTTTGTTTGCAAGCAGCAGATTACGCGCAGAAAAAAAGGATCT
CAAGAAGATCCTTTGATCTTTTCTACGGGGTCTGACGCTCAGTGGAACGAAAACTCACGTTAAGGGATTT
TGGTCATGAGATTATCAAAAAGGATCTTCACCTAGATCCTTTTAAATTAAAAATGAAGTTTTAAATCAAT
CTAAAGTATATATGAGTAAACTTGGTCTGACAGTTACCAATGCTTAATCAGTGAGGCACCTATCTCAGCG
ATCTGTCTATTTCGTTCATCCATAGTTGCCTGACTCCCCGTCGTGTAGATAACTACGATACGGGAGGGCT
TACCATCTGGCCCCAGTGCTGCAATGATACCGCGAGACCCACGCTCACCGGCTCCAGATTTATCAGCAAT
AAACCAGCCAGCCGGAAGGGCCGAGCGCAGAAGTGGTCCTGCAACTTTATCCGCCTCCATCCAGTCTATT
AATTGTTGCCGGGAAGCTAGAGTAAGTAGTTCGCCAGTTAATAGTTTGCGCAACGTTGTTGCCATTGCTA
CAGGCATCGTGGTGTCACGCTCGTCGTTTGGTATGGCTTCATTCAGCTCCGGTTCCCAACGATCAAGGCG
AGTTACATGATCCCCCATGTTGTGCAAAAAAGCGGTTAGCTCCTTCGGTCCTCCGATCGTTGTCAGAAGT
AAGTTGGCCGCAGTGTTATCACTCATGGTTATGGCAGCACTGCATAATTCTCTTACTGTCATGCCATCCG
TAAGATGCTTTTCTGTGACTGGTGAGTACTCAACCAAGTCATTCTGAGAATAGTGTATGCGGCGACCGAG
TTGCTCTTGCCCGGCGTCAATACGGGATAATACCGCGCCACATAGCAGAACTTTAAAAGTGCTCATCATT
GGAAAACGTTCTTCGGGGCGAAAACTCTCAAGGATCTTACCGCTGTTGAGATCCAGTTCGATGTAACCCA
CTCGTGCACCCAACTGATCTTCAGCATCTTTTACTTTCACCAGCGTTTCTGGGTGAGCAAAAACAGGAAG
GCAAAATGCCGCAAAAAAGGGAATAAGGGCGACACGGAAATGTTGAATACTCATACTCTTCCTTTTTCAA
TATTATTGAAGCATTTATCAGGGTTATTGTCTCATGAGCGGATACATATTTGAATGTATTTAGAAAAATA
AACAAATAGGGGTTCCGCGCACATTTCCCCGAAAAGTGCCACCTGACGTCTAAGAAACCATTATTATCAT
GACATTAACCTATAAAAATAGGCGTATCACGAGGCCCTTTCGTC
Features (pLannotate 1.2.2; 22 found; start..end, strand, type, name):
    137..186     +  misc_feature   bom (fragment): basis of mobility region from pBR322
    466..636     -  CDS            vtc4 (fragment): VTC4_SCHPO - Experimental evidence at protein level: Swiss-Prot protein existence level 1. Component of the vacuolar transporter chaperone (VTC) complex, which plays a role in vacuolar membrane fusion. From Schizosaccharomyces pombe (strain 972 / ATCC 24843) (Fission yeast).
    847..2502    +  CDS            ade6: PUR6_SCHPO - Also known as min1. Protein inferred from homology: Swiss-Prot protein existence level 3. From Schizosaccharomyces pombe (strain 972 / ATCC 24843) (Fission yeast).
   2658..2706    +  misc_feature   bom (fragment): basis of mobility region from pBR322
   2734..3162    -  rep_origin     f1 ori (sequence partly withheld): f1 bacteriophage origin of replication; arrow indicates direction of (+) strand synthesis
   3166..3321    -  CDS            lacZα (fragment): LacZα fragment of β-galactosidase; lacZ fragment
   3329..3347    +  promoter       T7 promoter: promoter for bacteriophage T7 RNA polymerase
   3381..4532    +  promoter       nmt1 promoter: wild-type nmt1 promoter from Schizosaccharomyces pombe, conferring strong thiamine-repressible expression
   4539..5591    +  CDS            pil1: PIL1_SCHPO - Experimental evidence at protein level: Swiss-Prot protein existence level 1. Negative regulator of cell wall integrity (CWI) in unstressed cells, probably by inhibiting protein kinase ksg1/ppk21 activity and regulating their downstream CWI pathways pck2-MAP kinase pathway and protein kinase gad8 pathway. Activity may be regulated by the transient increase of sphingolipid long chain bases (LCBs) during heat stress (By similarity). From Schizosaccharomyces pombe (strain 972 / ATCC 24843) (Fission yeast).
   5598..6305    +  CDS            mCherry: mCherry is a basic (constitutively fluorescent) red fluorescent protein published in 2004, derived from Discosoma sp.. It is reported to be a very rapidly-maturing monomer with low acid sensitivity.
   6333..6520    +  terminator     ADH1 terminator: S. cerevisiae ADH1; transcription terminator for the S. cerevisiae alcohol dehydrogenase 1 (ADH1) gene
   6589..8164    +  gene           hphMX6: yeast selectable marker conferring hygromycin resistance
   7967..8164    +  terminator     TEF terminator: Ashbya gossypii TEF terminator
   8226..8244    -  promoter       T3 promoter: promoter for bacteriophage T3 RNA polymerase
   8289..8305    -  protein_bind   lac operator: The lac repressor binds to the lac operator to inhibit transcription in E. coli. This inhibition can be relieved by adding lactose or isopropyl-β-D-thiogalactopyranoside (IPTG). lac repressor encoded by lacI
   8313..8343    -  promoter       lac promoter: promoter for the E. coli lac operon
   8358..8379    -  protein_bind   CAP binding site: CAP binding activates transcription in the presence of cAMP. E. coli catabolite activator protein
   8392..8484    -  CDS            lacI (fragment): lac repressor; lacI; The lac repressor binds to the lac operator to inhibit transcription in E. coli. This inhibition can be relieved by adding lactose or isopropyl-β-D-thiogalactopyranoside (IPTG).
   8667..9255    -  rep_origin     ori: high-copy-number ColE1/pMB1/pBR322/pUC origin of replication
   9426..10286   -  CDS            AmpR: β-lactamase; bla; confers resistance to ampicillin, carbenicillin, and related antibiotics
  10287..10391   -  promoter       AmpR promoter: bla
  10486..35      +  CDS            rop (fragment) (across the origin): Rop protein, which maintains plasmids at low copy number; rop
