[The description below was written by a language model from this plasmid's Addgene catalogue record and pLannotate feature annotations shown in this document.]
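Description:
pDB5226 is a fission yeast (Schizosaccharomyces pombe) integrating expression plasmid of about 10.5 kb, built on the pAde6NotI backbone. In E. coli it is propagated through a high-copy ColE1/pUC-type origin with ampicillin selection (AmpR), and it retains pBluescript-style remnants such as an f1 origin, a lacZα fragment, lac promoter/operator elements and flanking T7 and T3 promoters. No yeast replication origin is annotated, which fits its description as an integrating vector. It carries S. pombe ade6 sequence, along with a fragment of the neighbouring vtc4 gene, which presumably provides homology for targeting to the ade6 locus. The backbone name suggests linearisation with NotI, although the record does not spell out the integration scheme. Yeast transformants can be selected through ADE6 and through the hphMX6 cassette, which confers hygromycin resistance.

The payload is the S. pombe pil1 coding sequence fused in frame at its C-terminus to the monomeric red fluorescent protein mCherry, followed by the S. cerevisiae ADH1 terminator. Expression is driven by P41nmt1, the attenuated, medium-strength version of the thiamine-repressible nmt1 promoter. The automated annotation labels this element as the wild-type nmt1 promoter, but the catalogue entry specifies the 41 variant. Expression of the fusion can therefore be switched on by withholding thiamine.

The associated publication describes a Pil1 co-tethering assay for detecting protein-protein interactions in fission yeast. Pil1 is a core eisosome component that assembles into distinctive filament-like structures at the plasma membrane. The mCherry fusion probably serves to mark these structures in red, or as a control, when scoring whether a candidate partner is recruited to them, but the record does not detail its exact role.
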