Addgene plasmid #215493: pDB5226
Purpose: A pAde6 backbone integrating plasmid expressing Pil1-mCherry under the inducible promoter 41nmt1
Depositing lab: Li-Lin Du. Depositing organization: National Institute of Biological Sciences, Beijing. Publication: Pil1 Co-tethering Assay to Detect Protein-Protein Interactions in the Fission Yeast Schizosaccharomyces pombe. Pan ZQ, Yang YS, Du LL. Methods Mol Biol. 2025;2862:93-102. doi: 10.1007/978-1-0716-4168-2_7. PubMed 39527195.
Backbone
  Vector backbone: pAde6NotI
  Backbone size w/o insert (bp): 8719
  Total vector size (bp): 10486
  Vector type: Yeast Expression
  Selectable markers: Hygromycin ; ADE6
Growth in bacteria
  Bacterial resistance: Ampicillin, 100 μg/mL
  Growth temperature: 37°C
  Growth strain: DH5alpha
  Copy number: Unknown
Gene/Insert
  Gene/Insert name: Pil1-mCherry
  Species: S. pombe (fission yeast)
  Insert size (bp): 1767
  Promoter: P41nmt1
  Cloning method: Unknown
  Sequencing primers: 5′ NA
Terms and licenses: Academic/Nonprofit Terms; Industry Terms: Not Available to Industry
How to cite: pDB5226 was a gift from Li-Lin Du (Addgene plasmid # 215493 ; http://n2t.net/addgene:215493 ; RRID:Addgene_215493)
